>Addgene plasmid #193848 | p2T-cmv-SpCas9-TadCBEd-BlastR | addgene full sequence | sequence record 380003 | Addgene NGS Result
CCGCTAGAGATCCGCGGCCGCTAATACGACTCACTATAGGGAGAGCCGCCACCATGAAACGGACAGCCGA
CGGAAGCGAGTTCGAGTCACCAAAGAAGAAGCGGAAAGTCAGTTCTGAGGTGGAGTTTTCCCACGAGTAC
TGGATGAGACATGCCCTGACCCTGGCCAAGAGGGCACGGGATGAGAGGAAGGCGCCTGTGGGAGCCGTGC
TGGTGCTGAACAATAGAGTGATCGGCGAGGGCTGGAACAGAGCCATCGGCCTGCACGACCCAACAGCCCA
TGCCGAAATTATAGCCCTGAGACAGGGCGGCCTGGTCATGCAGAACTACAGACTGATTGACGCCACCCTG
TACGTGACATTCGAGCCTTGCGTGATGTGCGCCGGCGCCATGATCAACTCTAGGATCGGCCGCGTGGTGT
TTGGCGTGAGGAACTCAAAAAGAGGCGCCGCAGGCTCCCTGATGAACGTGCTGAACTACCCCGGAATGAA
TCACCGCGTCGAAATTACCGAGGGAATCCTGGCAGATGAATGTGCCGCCCTGCTGTGCGATTTCTATCGG
ATGCCTAGACAGGTGTTCAATGCTCAGAAGAAGGCCCAGAGCTCCATCAACTCTGGCGGATCTAGCGGAG
GATCCTCTGGCAGCGAGACACCAGGAACAAGCGAGTCAGCAACACCAGAGAGCAGTGGCGGCAGCAGCGG
CGGCAGCGACAAGAAGTACAGCATCGGCCTGGCCATCGGCACCAACTCTGTGGGCTGGGCCGTGATCACC
GACGAGTACAAGGTGCCCAGCAAGAAATTCAAGGTGCTGGGCAACACCGACCGGCACAGCATCAAGAAGA
ACCTGATCGGAGCCCTGCTGTTCGACAGCGGCGAAACAGCCGAGGCCACCCGGCTGAAGAGAACCGCCAG
AAGAAGATACACCAGACGGAAGAACCGGATCTGCTATCTGCAAGAGATCTTCAGCAACGAGATGGCCAAG
GTGGACGACAGCTTCTTCCACAGACTGGAAGAGTCCTTCCTGGTGGAAGAGGATAAGAAGCACGAGCGGC
ACCCCATCTTCGGCAACATCGTGGACGAGGTGGCCTACCACGAGAAGTACCCCACCATCTACCACCTGAG
AAAGAAACTGGTGGACAGCACCGACAAGGCCGACCTGCGGCTGATCTATCTGGCCCTGGCCCACATGATC
AAGTTCCGGGGCCACTTCCTGATCGAGGGCGACCTGAACCCCGACAACAGCGACGTGGACAAGCTGTTCA
TCCAGCTGGTGCAGACCTACAACCAGCTGTTCGAGGAAAACCCCATCAACGCCAGCGGCGTGGACGCCAA
GGCCATCCTGTCTGCCAGACTGAGCAAGAGCAGACGGCTGGAAAATCTGATCGCCCAGCTGCCCGGCGAG
AAGAAGAATGGCCTGTTCGGAAACCTGATTGCCCTGAGCCTGGGCCTGACCCCCAACTTCAAGAGCAACT
TCGACCTGGCCGAGGATGCCAAACTGCAGCTGAGCAAGGACACCTACGACGACGACCTGGACAACCTGCT
GGCCCAGATCGGCGACCAGTACGCCGACCTGTTTCTGGCCGCCAAGAACCTGTCCGACGCCATCCTGCTG
AGCGACATCCTGAGAGTGAACACCGAGATCACCAAGGCCCCCCTGAGCGCCTCTATGATCAAGAGATACG
ACGAGCACCACCAGGACCTGACCCTGCTGAAAGCTCTCGTGCGGCAGCAGCTGCCTGAGAAGTACAAAGA
GATTTTCTTCGACCAGAGCAAGAACGGCTACGCCGGCTACATTGACGGCGGAGCCAGCCAGGAAGAGTTC
TACAAGTTCATCAAGCCCATCCTGGAAAAGATGGACGGCACCGAGGAACTGCTCGTGAAGCTGAACAGAG
AGGACCTGCTGCGGAAGCAGCGGACCTTCGACAACGGCAGCATCCCCCACCAGATCCACCTGGGAGAGCT
GCACGCCATTCTGCGGCGGCAGGAAGATTTTTACCCATTCCTGAAGGACAACCGGGAAAAGATCGAGAAG
ATCCTGACCTTCCGCATCCCCTACTACGTGGGCCCTCTGGCCAGGGGAAACAGCAGATTCGCCTGGATGA
CCAGAAAGAGCGAGGAAACCATCACCCCCTGGAACTTCGAGGAAGTGGTGGACAAGGGCGCTTCCGCCCA
GAGCTTCATCGAGCGGATGACCAACTTCGATAAGAACCTGCCCAACGAGAAGGTGCTGCCCAAGCACAGC
CTGCTGTACGAGTACTTCACCGTGTATAACGAGCTGACCAAAGTGAAATACGTGACCGAGGGAATGAGAA
AGCCCGCCTTCCTGAGCGGCGAGCAGAAAAAGGCCATCGTGGACCTGCTGTTCAAGACCAACCGGAAAGT
GACCGTGAAGCAGCTGAAAGAGGACTACTTCAAGAAAATCGAGTGCTTCGACTCCGTGGAAATCTCCGGC
GTGGAAGATCGGTTCAACGCCTCCCTGGGCACATACCACGATCTGCTGAAAATTATCAAGGACAAGGACT
TCCTGGACAATGAGGAAAACGAGGACATTCTGGAAGATATCGTGCTGACCCTGACACTGTTTGAGGACAG
AGAGATGATCGAGGAACGGCTGAAAACCTATGCCCACCTGTTCGACGACAAAGTGATGAAGCAGCTGAAG
CGGCGGAGATACACCGGCTGGGGCAGGCTGAGCCGGAAGCTGATCAACGGCATCCGGGACAAGCAGTCCG
GCAAGACAATCCTGGATTTCCTGAAGTCCGACGGCTTCGCCAACAGAAACTTCATGCAGCTGATCCACGA
CGACAGCCTGACCTTTAAAGAGGACATCCAGAAAGCCCAGGTGTCCGGCCAGGGCGATAGCCTGCACGAG
CACATTGCCAATCTGGCCGGCAGCCCCGCCATTAAGAAGGGCATCCTGCAGACAGTGAAGGTGGTGGACG
AGCTCGTGAAAGTGATGGGCCGGCACAAGCCCGAGAACATCGTGATCGAAATGGCCAGAGAGAACCAGAC
CACCCAGAAGGGACAGAAGAACAGCCGCGAGAGAATGAAGCGGATCGAAGAGGGCATCAAAGAGCTGGGC
AGCCAGATCCTGAAAGAACACCCCGTGGAAAACACCCAGCTGCAGAACGAGAAGCTGTACCTGTACTACC
TGCAGAATGGGCGGGATATGTACGTGGACCAGGAACTGGACATCAACCGGCTGTCCGACTACGATGTGGA
CCATATCGTGCCTCAGAGCTTTCTGAAGGACGACTCCATCGACAACAAGGTGCTGACCAGAAGCGACAAG
AACCGGGGCAAGAGCGACAACGTGCCCTCCGAAGAGGTCGTGAAGAAGATGAAGAACTACTGGCGGCAGC
TGCTGAACGCCAAGCTGATTACCCAGAGAAAGTTCGACAATCTGACCAAGGCCGAGAGAGGCGGCCTGAG
CGAACTGGATAAGGCCGGCTTCATCAAGAGACAGCTGGTGGAAACCCGGCAGATCACAAAGCACGTGGCA
CAGATCCTGGACTCCCGGATGAACACTAAGTACGACGAGAATGACAAGCTGATCCGGGAAGTGAAAGTGA
TCACCCTGAAGTCCAAGCTGGTGTCCGATTTCCGGAAGGATTTCCAGTTTTACAAAGTGCGCGAGATCAA
CAACTACCACCACGCCCACGACGCCTACCTGAACGCCGTCGTGGGAACCGCCCTGATCAAAAAGTACCCT
AAGCTGGAAAGCGAGTTCGTGTACGGCGACTACAAGGTGTACGACGTGCGGAAGATGATCGCCAAGAGCG
AGCAGGAAATCGGCAAGGCTACCGCCAAGTACTTCTTCTACAGCAACATCATGAACTTTTTCAAGACCGA
GATTACCCTGGCCAACGGCGAGATCCGGAAGCGGCCTCTGATCGAGACAAACGGCGAAACCGGGGAGATC
GTGTGGGATAAGGGCCGGGATTTTGCCACCGTGCGGAAAGTGCTGAGCATGCCCCAAGTGAATATCGTGA
AAAAGACCGAGGTGCAGACAGGCGGCTTCAGCAAAGAGTCTATCCTGCCCAAGAGGAACAGCGATAAGCT
GATCGCCAGAAAGAAGGACTGGGACCCTAAGAAGTACGGCGGCTTCGACAGCCCCACCGTGGCCTATTCT
GTGCTGGTGGTGGCCAAAGTGGAAAAGGGCAAGTCCAAGAAACTGAAGAGTGTGAAAGAGCTGCTGGGGA
TCACCATCATGGAAAGAAGCAGCTTCGAGAAGAATCCCATCGACTTTCTGGAAGCCAAGGGCTACAAAGA
AGTGAAAAAGGACCTGATCATCAAGCTGCCTAAGTACTCCCTGTTCGAGCTGGAAAACGGCCGGAAGAGA
ATGCTGGCCTCTGCCGGCGAACTGCAGAAGGGAAACGAACTGGCCCTGCCCTCCAAATATGTGAACTTCC
TGTACCTGGCCAGCCACTATGAGAAGCTGAAGGGCTCCCCCGAGGATAATGAGCAGAAACAGCTGTTTGT
GGAACAGCACAAGCACTACCTGGACGAGATCATCGAGCAGATCAGCGAGTTCTCCAAGAGAGTGATCCTG
GCCGACGCTAATCTGGACAAAGTGCTGTCCGCCTACAACAAGCACCGGGATAAGCCCATCAGAGAGCAGG
CCGAGAATATCATCCACCTGTTTACCCTGACCAATCTGGGAGCCCCTGCCGCCTTCAAGTACTTTGACAC
CACCATCGACCGGAAGAGGTACACCAGCACCAAAGAGGTGCTGGACGCCACCCTGATCCACCAGAGCATC
ACCGGCCTGTACGAGACACGGATCGACCTGTCTCAGCTGGGAGGTGACAGCGGCGGGAGCGGCGGGAGCG
GGGGGAGCACTAATCTGAGCGACATCATTGAGAAGGAGACTGGGAAACAGCTGGTCATTCAGGAGTCCAT
CCTGATGCTGCCTGAGGAGGTGGAGGAAGTGATCGGCAACAAGCCAGAGTCTGACATCCTGGTGCACACC
GCCTACGACGAGTCCACAGATGAGAATGTGATGCTGCTGACCTCTGACGCCCCCGAGTATAAGCCTTGGG
CCCTGGTCATCCAGGATTCTAACGGCGAGAATAAGATCAAGATGCTGAGCGGAGGATCCGGAGGATCTGG
AGGCAGCACCAACCTGTCTGACATCATCGAGAAGGAGACAGGCAAGCAGCTGGTCATCCAGGAGAGCATC
CTGATGCTGCCCGAAGAAGTCGAAGAAGTGATCGGAAACAAGCCTGAGAGCGATATCCTGGTCCATACCG
CCTACGACGAGAGTACCGACGAAAATGTGATGCTGCTGACATCCGACGCCCCAGAGTATAAGCCCTGGGC
TCTGGTCATCCAGGATTCCAACGGAGAGAACAAAATCAAAATGCTGTCTGGCGGCTCAAAAAGAACCGCC
GACGGCAGCGAATTCGAGCCCAAGAAGAAGAGGAAAGTCTAACCGGTCATCATCACCATCACCATTGAGT
TTAAACCCGCTGATCAGCCTCGACTGTGCCTTCTAGTTGCCAGCCATCTGTTGTTTGCCCCTCCCCCGTG
CCTTCCTTGACCCTGGAAGGTGCCACTCCCACTGTCCTTTCCTAATAAAATGAGGAAATTGCATCGCATT
GTCTGAGTAGGTGTCATTCTATTCTGGGGGGTGGGGTGGGGCAGGACAGCAAGGGGGAGGATTGGGAAGA
CAATAGCAGGCATGCTGGGGATGCGGTGGGCTCTATGGCTTCTGAGGCGGAAAGAACCAGCTGGGGCTCG
ATACCGTCGACCTCTAGCTAGAGCTTGGCGTAATCATGGTCATAGCTGTTTCCTGTGTGAAATTGTTATC
CGCTCACAATTCCACACAACATACGAGCCGGAAGCATAAAGTGTAAAGCCTAGGGTGCCTAATGAGTGAG
CTAACTCACATTAATTGCGTTGCGCTCACTGCCCGCTTTCCAGTCGGGAAACCTGTCGTGCCAGCTGCAT
TAATGAATCGGCCAACGCGCGGGGAGAGGCGGTTTGCGTATTGGGCGCTACAGACATGATAAGATACATT
GATGAGTTTGGACAAACCACAACTAGAATGCAGTGAAAAAAATGCTTTATTTGTGAAATTTGTGATGCTA
TTGCTTTATTTGTAACCATTATAAGCTGCAATAAACAAGTTGGGGTGGGCGAAGAACTCCAGCATGAGAT
CCCCGCGCTGGAGGATCATCCAGCCGGCGTCCCGGAAAACGATTCCGAAGCCCAACCTTTCATAGAAGGC
GGCGGTGGAATCGAAATCTCGTAGCACGTGTCAGTCCTGCTCCTCGGCCACGAAGTGCTTAGCCCTCCCA
CACATAACCAGAGGGCAGCAATTCACGAATCCCAACTGCCGTCGGCTGTCCATCACTGTCCTTCACTATG
GCTTTGATCCCAGGATGCAGATCGAGAAGCACCTGTCGGCACCGTCCGCAGGGGCTCAAGATGCCCCTGT
TCTCATTTCCGATCGCGACGATACAAGTCAGGTTGCCAGCTGCCGCAGCAGCAGCAGTGCCCAGCACCAC
GAGTTCTGCACAAGGTCCCCCAGTAAAATGATATACATTGACACCAGTGAAGATGCGGCCGTCGCTAGAG
AGAGCTGCGCTGGCGACGCTGTAGTCTTCAGAGATGGGGATGCTGTTGATTGTAGCCGTTGCTCTTTCAA
TGAGGGTGGATTCTTCTTGAGACAAAGGCTTGGCCATGGTTTAGTTCCTCACCTTGTCGTATTATACTAT
GCCGATATACTATGCCGATGATTAATTGTCAACACGTGCTGATCAGATCCGAAAATGGATATACAAGCTC
CCGGGAGCTTTTTGCAAAAGCCTAGGCCTCCAAAAAAGCCTCCTCACTACTTCTGGAATAGCTCAGAGGC
AGAGGCGGCCTCGGCCTCTGCATAAATAAAAAAAATTAGTCAGCCATGGGGCGGAGAATGGGCGGAACTG
GGCGGAGTTAGGGGCGGGATGGGCGGAGTTAGGGGCGGGACTATGGTTGCTGACTAATTGAGATGCATGC
TTTGCATACTTCTGCCTGCTGGGGAGCCTGGGGACTTTCCACACCTGGTTGCTGACTAATTGAGATGCAT
GCTTTGCATACTTCTGCCTGCTGGGGAGCCTGGGGACTTTCCACACCCTAACTGACACACATTCCACAGA
ATTCACTGACTCGCTGCGCTCGGTCGTTCGGCTGCGGCGAGCGGTATCAGCTCACTCAAAGGCGGTAATA
CGGTTATCCACAGAATCAGGGGATAACGCAGGAAAGAACATGTAAGTGATCTCCAAAAAATAAGTACTTT
TTGACTGTAAATAAAATTGTAAGGAGTAAAAAGTACTTTTTTTTCTAAAAAAATGTAATTAAGTAAAAGT
AAAAGTATTGATTTTTAATTGTACTCAAGTAAAGTAAAAATCCCCAAAAATAATACTTAAGTACAGTAAT
CAAGTAAAATTACTCAAGTACTTTACACCTCTGCATGTGAGCAAAAGGCCAGCAAAAGGCCAGGAACCGT
AAAAAGGCCGCGTTGCTGGCGTTTTTCCATAGGCTCCGCCCCCCTGACGAGCATCACAAAAATCGACGCT
CAAGTCAGAGGTGGCGAAACCCGACAGGACTATAAAGATACCAGGCGTTTCCCCCTGGAAGCTCCCTCGT
GCGCTCTCCTGTTCCGACCCTGCCGCTTACCGGATACCTGTCCGCCTTTCTCCCTTCGGGAAGCGTGGCG
CTTTCTCATAGCTCACGCTGTAGGTATCTCAGTTCGGTGTAGGTCGTTCGCTCCAAGCTGGGCTGTGTGC
ACGAACCCCCCGTTCAGCCCGACCGCTGCGCCTTATCCGGTAACTATCGTCTTGAGTCCAACCCGGTAAG
ACACGACTTATCGCCACTGGCAGCAGCCACTGGTAACAGGATTAGCAGAGCGAGGTATGTAGGCGGTGCT
ACAGAGTTCTTGAAGTGGTGGCCTAACTACGGCTACACTAGAAGAACAGTATTTGGTATCTGCGCTCTGC
TGAAGCCAGTTACCTTCGGAAAAAGAGTTGGTAGCTCTTGATCCGGCAAACAAACCACCGCTGGTAGCGG
TGGTTTTTTTGTTTGCAAGCAGCAGATTACGCGCAGAAAAAAAGGATCTCAAGAAGATCCTTTGATCTTT
TCTACGGGGTCTGACACTCAGTGGAACGAAAACTCACGTTAAGGGATTTTGGTCATGAGATTATCAAAAA
GGATCTTCACCTAGATCCTTTTAAATTAAAAATGAAGTTTTAAATCAATCTAAAGTATATATGAGTAAAC
TTGGTCTGACAGTTACCAATGCTTAATCAGTGAGGCACCTATCTCAGCGATCTGTCTATTTCGTTCATCC
ATAGTTGCCTGACTCCCCGTCGTGTAGATAACTACGATACGGGAGGGCTTACCATCTGGCCCCAGTGCTG
CAATGATACCGCGGGACCCACGCTCACCGGCTCCAGATTTATCAGCAATAAACCAGCCAGCCGGAAGGGC
CGAGCGCAGAAGTGGTCCTGCAACTTTATCCGCCTCCATCCAGTCTATTAATTGTTGCCGGGAAGCTAGA
GTAAGTAGTTCGCCAGTTAATAGTTTGCGCAACGTTGTTGCCATTGCTACAGGCATCGTGGTGTCACGCT
CGTCGTTTGGTATGGCTTCATTCAGCTCCGGTTCCCAACGATCAAGGCGAGTTACATGATCCCCCATGTT
GTGCAAAAAAGCGGTTAGCTCCTTCGGTCCTCCGATCGTTGTCAGAAGTAAGTTGGCCGCAGTGTTATCA
CTCATGGTTATGGCAGCACTGCATAATTCTCTTACTGTCATGCCATCCGTAAGATGCTTTTCTGTGACTG
GTGAGTACTCAACCAAGTCATTCTGAGAATAGTGTATGCGGCGACCGAGTTGCTCTTGCCCGGCGTCAAT
ACGGGATAATACCGCGCCACATAGCAGAACTTTAAAAGTGCTCATCATTGGAAAACGTTCTTCGGGGCGA
AAACTCTCAAGGATCTTACCGCTGTTGAGATCCAGTTCGATGTAACCCACTCGTGCACCCAACTGATCTT
CAGCATCTTTTACTTTCACCAGCGTTTCTGGGTGAGCAAAAACAGGAAGGCAAAATGCCGCAAAAAAGGG
AATAAGGGCGACACGGAAATGTTGAATACTCATACTCTTCCTTTTTCAATATTATTGAAGCATTTATCAG
GGTTATTGTCTCATGAGCGGATACATATTTGAATGTATTTAGAAAAATAAACAAATAGGGGTTCCGCGCA
CATTTCCCCGAAAAGTGCCACCTGACGTCGACGGATCGGGAGATCGATCTCCCGATCCCCTAGGGTCGAC
TCTCAGTACAATCTGCTCTGATGCCGCATAGTTAAGCCAGTATCTGCTCCCTGCTTGTGTGTTGGAGGTC
GCTGAGTAGTGCGCGAGCAAAATTTAAGCTACAACAAGGCAAGGCTTGACCGACAATTGCATGAAGAATC
TGCTTAGGGTTAGGCGTTTTGCGCTGCTTCGCGATGTACGGGCCAGATATACGCGGGTACCGGCATATGG
TTCTTGACAGAGGTGTAAAAAGTACTCAAAAATTTTACTCAAGTGAAAGTACAAGTACTTAGGGAAAATT
TTACTCAATTAAAAGTAAAAGTATCTGGCTAGAATCTTACTTGAGTAAAAGTAAAAAAGTACTCCATTAA
AATTGTACTTGAGTATTAACGCGTTGACATTGATTATTGACTAGTTATTAATAGTAATCAATTACGGGGT
CATTAGTTTATAGCCCATATATGGAGTTCCGCGTTACATAACTTACGGTAAATGGCCCGCCTGGCTGACC
GCCCAACGACCCCCGCCCATTGACGTCAATAATGACGTATGTTCCCATAGTAACGCCAATAGGGACTTTC
CATTGACGTCAATGGGTGGAGTATTTACGGTAAACTGCCCACTTGGCAGTACATCAAGTGTATCATATGC
CAAGTACGCCCCCTATTGACGTCAATGACGGTAAATGGCCCGCCTGGCATTATGCCCAGTACATGACCTT
ATGGGACTTTCCTACTTGGCAGTACATCTACGTATTAGTCATCGCTATTACCATGGTGATGCGGTTTTGG
CAGTACATCAATGGGCGTGGATAGCGGTTTGACTCACGGGGATTTCCAAGTCTCCACCCCATTGACGTCA
ATGGGAGTTTGTTTTGGCACCAAAATCAACGGGACTTTCCAAAATGTCGTAACAACTCCGCCCCATTGAC
GCAAATGGGCGGTAGGCGTGTACGGTGGGAGGTCTATATAAGCAGAGCTGGTTTAGTGAACCGTCAGAT
Features (pLannotate 1.2.2; 24 found; start..end, strand, type, name):
     22..40      +  promoter       T7 promoter: promoter for bacteriophage T7 RNA polymerase
    114..605     +  CDS            tadA: TADA_ECOLI - Also known as yfhC. Experimental evidence at protein level: Swiss-Prot protein existence level 1. Catalyzes the deamination of adenosine to inosine at the wobble position 34 of tRNA(Arg2). Essential for cell viability. From Escherichia coli (strain K12).
    708..2309    +  CDS            dCas9(N): N-terminal portion of catalytically inactive Streptococcus pyogenes dCas9 carrying the D10A mutation (Zetsche et al., 2015)
   2310..4804    +  CDS            Cas9(C) (fragment): C-terminal portion of Streptococcus pyogenes Cas9 (Zetsche et al., 2015)
   5118..5366    +  CDS            UGI: UNGI_BPPB2 - Experimental evidence at protein level: Swiss-Prot protein existence level 1. This protein binds specifically and reversibly to the host uracil-DNA glycosylase, preventing removal of uracil residues from PBS2 DNA by the host uracil-excision repair system. From Bacillus phage PBS2 (Bacteriophage PBS2).
   5484..5708    +  polyA_signal   bGH poly(A) signal: bovine growth hormone polyadenylation signal
   5712..5733    +  promoter       SV40 promoter (fragment): SV40 enhancer and early promoter
   5738..5754    +  misc_feature   MCS (fragment): pBluescript multiple cloning site
   5803..5819    -  protein_bind   lac operator: The lac repressor binds to the lac operator to inhibit transcription in E. coli. This inhibition can be relieved by adding lactose or isopropyl-β-D-thiogalactopyranoside (IPTG). lac repressor encoded by lacI
   5827..5857    -  promoter       lac promoter: promoter for the E. coli lac operon
   5872..5893    -  protein_bind   CAP binding site: CAP binding activates transcription in the presence of cAMP. E. coli catabolite activator protein
   5906..5998    -  CDS            lacI (fragment): lac repressor; lacI; The lac repressor binds to the lac operator to inhibit transcription in E. coli. This inhibition can be relieved by adding lactose or isopropyl-β-D-thiogalactopyranoside (IPTG).
   6010..6131    -  polyA_signal   SV40 poly(A) signal: SV40 polyadenylation signal
   6126..6251    -  CDS            ble (fragment): BLE_KLEPN - Experimental evidence at protein level: Swiss-Prot protein existence level 1. Binding protein with a strong affinity to the bleomycin family of antibiotics. Binds to CL990; an antimitotic-antibiotic compound. From Klebsiella pneumoniae.
   6261..6288    -  CDS            BleoR (fragment): antibiotic-binding protein; Sh ble from Streptoalloteichus hindustanus; confers resistance to bleomycin, phleomycin, and Zeocin™
   6289..6687    -  CDS            BSD: blasticidin S deaminase; Aspergillus terreus BSD; confers resistance to blasticidin
   6706..6753    -  promoter       EM7 promoter: synthetic bacterial promoter&nbsp
   6801..7130    -  promoter       SV40 promoter: SV40 enhancer and early promoter
   7514..8102    -  rep_origin     ori: high-copy-number ColE1/pMB1/pBR322/pUC origin of replication
   8273..9133    -  CDS            AmpR: β-lactamase; bla; confers resistance to ampicillin, carbenicillin, and related antibiotics
   9134..9238    -  promoter       AmpR promoter: bla
   9309..9353    -  misc_feature   bom (fragment): basis of mobility region from pBR322
   9762..10065   +  enhancer       CMV enhancer: human cytomegalovirus immediate early enhancer
  10066..10269   +  promoter       CMV promoter: human cytomegalovirus (CMV) immediate early promoter
