[The description below was written by a language model from this plasmid's Addgene catalogue record and pLannotate feature annotations shown in this document.]
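Description:
p2T-cmv-SpCas9-TadCBEd-BlastR is a 10,289 bp mammalian expression plasmid built on the p2T-CMV-BlastR backbone. It is designed to express the cytosine base editor TadCBEd and, according to its stated purpose, to allow Tol2 transposon-mediated genomic integration with blasticidin selection. It is maintained in E. coli as a high-copy plasmid through a ColE1/pUC-type origin and an ampicillin resistance gene (β-lactamase) with its native promoter. The Tol2 terminal repeats implied by the "p2T" name and purpose were not picked up by the automated annotation, so their positions cannot be given from the feature table.

The roughly 5.4 kb insert is driven by the CMV immediate-early enhancer and promoter, which span the plasmid's numbering origin, followed by a T7 promoter. The open reading frame begins with a domain annotated as E. coli TadA, a tRNA adenosine deaminase. By the construct name and associated publication, this is an evolved variant that deaminates cytosine rather than adenine. It is fused to S. pyogenes Cas9, annotated in two contiguous segments. The N-terminal segment carries the D10A mutation, consistent with the nickase form commonly used in base editors. A uracil glycosylase inhibitor (UGI) from phage PBS2 follows at the C-terminal end, where it blocks uracil excision and so favours the C•G-to-T•A outcome. The transcript terminates at a bGH polyadenylation signal.

A separate, oppositely oriented cassette places the blasticidin S deaminase gene under tandem SV40 early and bacterial EM7 promoters, ending in an SV40 poly(A) signal. Short bleomycin-resistance, lac and lacI fragments appear to be backbone remnants. No guide RNA cassette is annotated, so a guide would need to be supplied separately. The plasmid suits transient editing or the generation of stable editor-expressing cell lines.
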