Addgene plasmid #193848: p2T-cmv-SpCas9-TadCBEd-BlastR
Purpose: Express TadCBEd in mammalian cells with BlastR selection, Tol2 integration
Depositing lab: David Liu. Depositing organization: Broad Institute. Publication: Evolution of an adenine base editor into a small, efficient cytosine base editor with low off-target activity. Neugebauer ME, Hsu A, Arbab M, Krasnow NA, McElroy AN, Pandey S, Doman JL, Huang TP, Raguram A, Banskota S, Newby GA, Tolar J, Osborn MJ, Liu DR. Nat Biotechnol. 2022 Nov 10. pii: 10.1038/s41587-022-01533-6. doi: 10.1038/s41587-022-01533-6. PubMed 36357719.
Backbone
  Vector backbone: p2T-CMV-BlastR
  Total vector size (bp): 10289
  Vector type: Mammalian Expression
  Selectable markers: Blasticidin
Growth in bacteria
  Bacterial resistance: Ampicillin, 100 μg/mL
  Growth temperature: 37°C
  Growth strain: DH5alpha
  Copy number: High Copy
Gene/Insert
  Gene/Insert name: TadCBEd
  Insert size (bp): 5380
Terms and licenses: Academic/Nonprofit Terms; Industry Terms: Not Available to Industry
How to cite: p2T-cmv-SpCas9-TadCBEd-BlastR was a gift from David Liu (Addgene plasmid # 193848 ; http://n2t.net/addgene:193848 ; RRID:Addgene_193848)
